>Addgene plasmid #26436 | flk1 promoter | addgene partial sequence | sequence record 32621 | 26436 with SP6
GCTCGGATCCACTAGTAACGGCCGCCAGTGTGCTGGAATTCGCCCTTTAATACGACTCACTATAGGGCGA
ATTGGGTACCGGGCCCCCCCTCGAGGTCGACGGTATCGATAAGCTTTTTCTTTTATTTAAAATTAAATGT
AATATATTCACAAATAAAAAAAAACAACTAATTTACAACTATTTAAACTAAATGAGCCATTTTGGTGAAA
AGATTTTGATATAAATTATAAAAAAAAAGTTTTAACAAATTTAATTCACGATCATCCAAGTTAACTGAAT
AATTGCTGTTTGTGAATCGGCAGCCGTTCATTTTCACTGAGCAATGTTATTTTATTTAAACAGACCCTAT
ACACAGATTTTACAACATATGATTTAAAAAATGTATAAACGAGATATATGATTAATATAGGCTTCTTGGC
ATTGGTCAGGGACCCATAATTCCCTGGGGCCCTAGGCGGCTGCTAACTTTGATTATTGATTAAGTCCGCT
CCTGCTAGTATGTTCATTTGTGCGTCCATAAAAGGCTAATTTAAACATGTTTAAAATTGTATTAACTACA
TTGACCAATTATTTTAATTTATTAAACATTTCTACATTTCCCAGACCGCAGATTGAAACCCCCAACAGTA
TTAAATAGATACTTAATACAGGCAAGTAAAATCATTATTAATTATAATTATTAGGCCTAATTAATACATG
TATTATTATTTAAAAAAAATCTAATTTATATTAAAGTTAATAAAACAAAAGACTAATACAAGGACAGACC
TTTGGCCTTCTGCTCTTCTGTAATTGAAGTGCCAACACGTTTGGTGACAGCCCAGTTCCACAACTGGATG
GCGATTTCCTCCAGCTACAAAACAACTAAATTATTAAATATTGAA
