[The description below was written by a language model from this plasmid's Addgene catalogue record.]
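Description:
The flk1 promoter plasmid is a TOPO cloning construct built on the Invitrogen pCRII-TOPO backbone (about 4 kb without insert). It serves as a bacterial storage and subcloning vector for a zebrafish regulatory fragment, not as an expression vector. It is propagated in E. coli under ampicillin selection; the copy number is recorded as unknown, and no feature table is provided, so other backbone elements are not itemised in the record. The T7 and SP6 primer sites that flank the cloning site in pCRII-TOPO are listed as the 5′ and 3′ sequencing primers for reading into the insert.

The insert is genomic upstream sequence of the Danio rerio flk1 gene, which encodes a vascular endothelial growth factor receptor. The catalogue lists the insert as roughly 7 kb. The depositor's comments describe it as approximately 6.5 kb, spanning about −6410 to −3 relative to the transcriptional start site, and amplified from wild-type genomic DNA. HindIII is noted as a 5′ cloning site, though it is not known whether that site was retained. The plasmid carries no reporter or coding sequence downstream of the promoter, so it is not a functional reporter on its own.

Its value is as a source of an endothelial-specific promoter. According to the record, this fragment had already been shown to drive endothelial-restricted expression of a fluorescent protein. It was released from this plasmid with EcoRI and placed upstream of EGFP in a separate vector, giving endothelial-specific EGFP expression for studies of vascular tube and lumen formation in zebrafish. The construct is typically used as a template or donor when building such vascular transgenes.
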