Addgene plasmid #26436: flk1 promoter
Depositing lab: Didier Stainier. Depositing organization: University of California, San Francisco (UCSF). Publication: Cellular and molecular analyses of vascular tube and lumen formation in zebrafish. Jin SW, Beis D, Mitchell T, Chen JN, Stainier DY. Development. 2005 Dec . 132(23):5199-209. 10.1242/dev.02087 PubMed 16251212.
Backbone
  Vector backbone: pCRII-TOPO
  Backbone manufacturer: Invitrogen
  Backbone size w/o insert (bp): 3973
  Vector type: Topo cloning vector
Growth in bacteria
  Bacterial resistance: Ampicillin, 100 μg/mL
  Growth temperature: 37°C
  Growth strain: DH5alpha
  Copy number: Unknown
Gene/Insert
  Gene/Insert name: flk1 promoter
  Species: D. rerio (zebrafish)
  Insert size (bp): 7000
  GenBank ID: AY045466
  Cloning method: TOPO Cloning; 5′ cloning site HindIII (unknown if destroyed)
  Sequencing primers: 5′ T7; 3′ SP6
Terms and licenses: Academic/Nonprofit Terms; Industry Terms: Not Available to Industry
Depositor comments: From the paper: Approximately 6.5 kb of upstream sequence of the zebrafish flk1 gene (Liao et al., 1997; Thompson et al., 1998) was amplified from wild-type genomic DNA based on the sequence information previously deposited (from –6410 to –3 of the transcriptional start site, GenBank Accession Number AY045466) (Chan et al., 2002), and subcloned into the pCRII TOPO vector (Invitrogen). This fragment has been shown to drive endothelial-specific expression of the green-red coral fluorescent protein (G-RCFP) (Cross et al., 2003). The EcoRI cleaved fragment from this construct was placed 5′ upstream of the enhanced green fluorescent protein (EGFP) vector (Clontech) to drive endothelial specific expression of EGFP
How to cite: flk1 promoter was a gift from Didier Stainier (Addgene plasmid # 26436 ; http://n2t.net/addgene:26436 ; RRID:Addgene_26436)
